Addgene plasmid #216912: pST39-Mega'-deltaNS
Purpose: Mega' with knockout of GvpN and GvpS
Depositing lab: George Lu. Depositing organization: Rice University. Publication: Elucidating the assembly of gas vesicles by systematic protein-protein interaction analysis. Iburg M, Anderson AP, Wong VT, Anton ED, He A, Lu GJ. EMBO J. 2024 Oct;43(19):4156-4172. doi: 10.1038/s44318-024-00178-2. Epub 2024 Sep 3. PubMed 39227754.
Backbone
  Vector backbone: pST39
  Vector type: Bacterial Expression
Growth in bacteria
  Bacterial resistance: Ampicillin, 100 μg/mL
  Growth temperature: 30°C
  Growth strain: DH5alpha
  Copy number: Low Copy
Gene/Insert
  Gene/Insert name: Mega' with knockout of GvpN and GvpS
  Species: Synthetic; Priestia megaterium
  Cloning method: Gibson Cloning
Terms and licenses: Academic/Nonprofit Terms; Industry Terms: Not Available to Industry
Depositor comments: Please visit https://www.biorxiv.org/content/10.1101/2023.07.23.550228v1 for bioRxiv preprint.
How to cite: pST39-Mega'-deltaNS was a gift from George Lu (Addgene plasmid # 216912 ; http://n2t.net/addgene:216912 ; RRID:Addgene_216912)
