[The description below was written by a language model from this plasmid's Addgene catalogue record and pLannotate feature annotations shown in this document.]
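Description:
pST39-Mega'-deltaNS is a 7.6 kb bacterial expression plasmid built on the pST39 backbone, carrying a variant of the Priestia (formerly Bacillus) megaterium gas vesicle gene cluster, called Mega', in which GvpN and GvpS have been knocked out. It is maintained in E. coli through a ColE1/pMB1-type origin accompanied by the rop gene and the pBR322 bom region. This fits the catalogue's low-copy designation, since Rop restrains copy number. Selection is by ampicillin through the TEM beta-lactamase gene (bla) under its own promoter, followed by an fd terminator.

The payload lies between a T7 promoter and a T7 terminator, so the roughly 5 kb gene cluster would be transcribed as a single polycistronic unit in a host that supplies T7 RNA polymerase. Within this region the automated annotation recognises gvpB, the GvpA-type structural protein that forms the core of the gas vesicle shell, and gvpJ. Only a short 60 nt remnant of gvpS is detected and gvpN is not detected at all, consistent with the stated double knockout. The other genes of the cluster are presumably present in the unannotated stretches, but the feature table does not name them. Several short fragment hits (RSF ori, mbeC, OsADH 5'-UTR, ydeC, SET1) look like backbone remnants or incidental partial matches rather than functional elements.

The associated publication examines gas vesicle assembly by systematic protein-protein interaction analysis. The construct therefore most likely serves as a deletion variant for testing how the loss of GvpN and GvpS affects gas vesicle formation when the cluster is expressed heterologously, although the record does not describe specific experiments.
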