Features (pLannotate 1.2.2; 16 found; start..end, strand, type, name):
     48..181     +  rep_origin     RSF ori (fragment): Plasmids containing the RSF 1030 origin of replication can be propagated in E. coli cells that contain additional plasmids with compatible origins.
    186..325     -  misc_feature   bom: basis of mobility region from pBR322
    427..618     -  CDS            rop: Rop protein, which maintains plasmids at low copy number; rop
    658..768     +  CDS            mbeC (fragment): MBEC_ECOLX - Experimental evidence at protein level: Swiss-Prot protein existence level 1. Required for efficient mobilization of ColE1 plasmid and is thus essential to promote the specific transfer of the plasmid during conjugation. Probably functions by inducing DNA bending, helping the MbeA relaxase to melt the DNA around the nic site and cleave the phosphodiester bond. Binds specifically double-stranded DNA (dsDNA) containing the ColE1 oriT but does not recognize the inverted repeat (IR). From Escherichia coli.
    855..873     +  promoter       T7 promoter: promoter for bacteriophage T7 RNA polymerase
   1121..1384    +  CDS            gvpB: GVPB_BACME - Protein inferred from homology: Swiss-Prot protein existence level 3. Gas vesicles are small, hollow, gas filled protein structures that are found in several microbial planktonic microorganisms. They allow the positioning of the organism at the favorable depth for growth. GvpA type proteins form the essential core of the structure. From Bacillus megaterium.
   2964..2980    +  5'UTR          OsADH 5'-UTR (fragment): translational enhancer from the 5'-UTR of the Oryza sativa alcohol dehydrogenase gene (Sugio et al., 2008)
   3625..3684    +  CDS            gvpS (fragment): GVPS_BACME - Protein inferred from homology: Swiss-Prot protein existence level 3. Gas vesicles are small, hollow, gas filled protein structures that are found in several microbial planktonic microorganisms. They allow the positioning of the organism at the favorable depth for growth (By similarity). From Bacillus megaterium.
   3947..4246    +  CDS            gvpJ: GVPJ_BACME - Protein inferred from homology: Swiss-Prot protein existence level 3. Gas vesicles are small, hollow, gas filled protein structures that are found in several microbial planktonic microorganisms. They allow the positioning of the organism at the favorable depth for growth. This protein could be important for the shape determination of the gas vesicle. From Bacillus megaterium.
   5665..5784    -  CDS            ydeC (fragment): YDEC_BACSU - Protein predicted: Swiss-Prot protein existence level 4. From Bacillus subtilis (strain 168).
   5817..5866    +  CDS            SET1 (fragment): solubility-enhancement tag derived from T7 phage gene 10B
   5874..5921    +  terminator     T7 terminator: transcription terminator for bacteriophage T7 RNA polymerase
   5988..6079    +  promoter       AmpR promoter: bla
   6080..6937    +  CDS            bla: BLAT_ECOLX - Experimental evidence at protein level: Swiss-Prot protein existence level 1. TEM-type are the most prevalent beta-lactamases in enterobacteria; they hydrolyze the beta-lactam bond in susceptible beta-lactam antibiotics, thus conferring resistance to penicillins and cephalosporins. TEM-3 and TEM-4 are capable of hydrolyzing cefotaxime and ceftazidime. TEM-5 is capable of hydrolyzing ceftazidime. TEM-6 is capable of hydrolyzing ceftazidime and aztreonam. TEM-8/CAZ-2, TEM- 16/CAZ-7 and TEM-24/CAZ-6 are markedly active against ceftazidime. IRT- 4 shows resistance to beta-lactamase in
   6944..6983    +  terminator     fd terminator: central terminator from bacteriophage fd (Otsuka and Kunisawa, 1982)
   7014..7602    +  rep_origin     ori: high-copy-number ColE1/pMB1/pBR322/pUC origin of replication
>Addgene plasmid #216912 | pST39-Mega'-deltaNS | addgene full sequence | sequence record 445904 | Addgene NGS Result
AACGCCAGCAACGCGGCCTTTTTACGGTTCCTGGCCTTTTGCTGGCCTTTTGCTCACATGTTCTTTCCTG
CGTTATCCCCTGATTCTGTGGATAACCGTATTACCGCCTTTGAGTGAGCTGATACCGCTCGCCGCAGCCG
AACGACCGAGCGCAGCGAGTCAGTGAGCGAGGAAGCGGAAGAGCGCCTGATGCGGTATTTTCTCCTTACG
CATCTGTGCGGTATTTCACACCGCAATGGTGCACTCTCAGTACAATCTGCTCTGATGCCGCATAGTTAAG
CCAGTATACACTCCGCTATCGCTACGTGACTGGGTCATGGCTGCGCCCCGACACCCGCCAACACCCGCTG
ACGCGCCCTGACGGGCTTGTCTGCTCCCGGCATCCGCTTACAGACAAGCTGTGACCGTCTCCGGGAGCTG
CATGTGTCAGAGGTTTTCACCGTCATCACCGAAACGCGCGAGGCAGCTGCGGTAAAGCTCATCAGCGTGG
TCGTGAAGCGATTCACAGATGTCTGCCTGTTCATCCGCGTCCAGCTCGTTGAGTTTCTCCAGAAGCGTTA
ATGTCTGGCTTCTGATAAAGCGGGCCATGTTAAGGGCGGTTTTTTCCTGTTTGGTCACTGATGCCTCCGT
GTAAGGGGGATTTCTGTTCATGGGGTAATGATACCGATGAAACGAGAGAGGATGCTCACGATACGGGTTA
CTGATGATGAACATGCCCGGTTACTGGAACGTTGTGAGGGTAAACAACTGGCGGTATGGATGCGGCGGGA
CCAGAGAAAAATCACTCAGGGTCAATGCCAGCGCTTCGTTAATACAGATGTAGGTGTTGGCACCATGCAT
CGATCCCGCGAAATTAATACGACTCACTATAGGGAGACCACAACGGTTTCCCTCTAGAGATAGCTTAGCG
ATGTGAAAGAAGCTGGAGAAAACTTTCAAGAAAAAGTTTCTTCTTCAGACGATAAAGAGAAGTCAAAAAA
TAAGCGGAAAATAAAAGGCGTAAATCAGATTAAAAAAGCAACGGATATTAAAAGCTCTACTAAGATTAAA
AGTTCTAATGATATTAAATCATCTACAGATTTAAAAACAATGGGATCATAAGCGAAAGGAGAAATGAGAT
ATGTCTATTCAAAAAAGTACTAATAGTTCAAGTTTAGCAGAAGTCATTGACCGTATTTTAGATAAAGGAA
TTGTTATTGATGCTTTTGCAAGAGTTTCTGTTGTAGGAATTGAAATTTTAACGATTGAAGCGCGAGTGGT
TATTGCCAGTGTTGATACATGGTTACGCTATGCAGAAGCAGTAGGGCTTCTTCGTGACGACGTAGAAGAA
AACGGTCTTCCTGAACGTTCAAATTCAAGTGAAGGGCAGCCGCGTTTTAGTATTTAATATGAAGTGGTAT
GGAACCTTCCTTTTTTGAGGGTGGTTCCAGCTTTTAGATCTAACTATTGGAGGCTACTAAAAATGGAAAT
TAAAAAAATTATGCAAGCCGTGAACGACTTTTTCGGTGAACACGTAGCTCCTCCTCATAAAATTACCTCG
GTGGAAGCTACTGAAGATGAAGGTTGGAGAGTTATTGTTGAAGTCATTGAAGAACGAGAATATATGAAAA
AATACGCCAAAGATGAAATGCTCGGAACGTACGAGTGCTTTGTAAATAAAGAAAAAGAAGTCATTTCATT
CAAACGACTCGACGTCAGATATAGAAGCGCCATTGGCATTGAAGCATAAACGATAAGATGGCAGGGAGCT
TGAAAACATGAGTGAAACAAACGAAACAGGTATTTATATTTTTAGCGCCATTCAAACGGATAAAGACGAA
GAATTTGGCGCCGTGGAAGTAGAAGGAACAAAAGCTGAAACATTTTTGATTCGCTACAAAGACGCGGCTA
TGGTAGCAGCTGAAGTACCGATGAAAATTTATCATCCTAATCGCCAAAATTTATTAATGCATCAAAACGC
AGTAGCAGCGATTATGGACAAGAACGATACGGTTATTCCAATCAGCTTTGGGAATGTATTCAAATCAAAA
GAAGACGTAAAAGTTCTTTTGGAAAACCTTTATCCGCAGTTTGAAAAGCTGTTTCCAGCGATCAAAGGAA
AAATTGAAGTCGGTTTAAAAGTAATTGGGAAAAAAGAATGGCTTGAGAAAAAAGTAAACGAAAATCCTGA
ACTTGAGAAAGTATCAGCATCCGTAAAAGGAAAATCAGAAGCAGCCGGTTATTATGAGCGTATTCAACTT
GGAGGAATGGCTCAAAAGATGTTTACTTCCCTGCAAAAAGAAGTCAAGACAGATGTGTTTTCTCCGCTTG
AAGAAGCAGCGGAAGCAGCAAAAGCAAATGAGCCAACGGGCGAAACGATGCTTTTAAACGCGTCTTTCTT
AATTAACCGAGAAGATGAAGCGAAGTTTGATGAAAAAGTAAATGAAGCGCATGAAAACTGGAAAGACAAA
GCCGATTTTCATTACAGCGGTCCTTGGCCTGCTTATAATTTTGTGAACATTCGCCTAAAAGTAGAAGAGA
AATAACGTGCTTCACAAATTAGTAACCGCACCCATTAACCTTGTAGTGAAAATCGGCGAAAAAGTACAGG
AAGAAGCTGATAAACAGCTATATGACCTTCCGACGATTCAGCAAAAGCTCATTCAGCTTCAAATGATGTT
TGAGCTTGGTGAAATTCCAGAAGAAGCGTTTCAAGAAAAAGAAGATGAATTGTTAATGAGGTACGAAATT
GCGAAACGCAGAGAAATTGAACAATGGGAAGAGCTAACACAAAAAAGAAATGAGGAATCCTAGATGGGAG
AATTACTGTATTTATACGGTTTAATTCCAACAAAAGAAGCAGCAGCCATAGAGCCGTTTCCATCTTATAA
GGGGTTTGACGGAGAACATTCACTGTACCCAATTGCGTTTGATCAGGTGACGGCTGTAGTTTCTAAGCTG
GATGCTGACACCTATTCAGAAAAAGTGATTCAAGAAAAAATGGAGCAGGATATGAGCTGGCTGCAGGAAA
AAGCATTTCATCATCACGAAACGGTAGCCGCTTTGTACGAAGAATTTACGATCATTCCATTAAAATTTTG
CACCATTTATAAAGGTGAAGAAAGTCTGCAGGCAGCTATTGAGATTAACAAAGAAAAGATAGAGAATTCA
CTGACGCTGCTTCAAGGAAATGAAGAGTGGAATGTGAAAATTTACTGTGATGATACAGAGCTTAAAAAAG
GAATCAGCGAAACGAATGAAAGCGTGAAAGCGAAAAAACAAGAAATTAGTCACTTATCACCAGGAAGACA
GTTTTTTGAAAAGAAAAAAATAGATCAGCTGATTGAAAAAGAATTAGAGCTTCACAAAAACAAAGTGTGT
GAAGAGATACATGACAAGCTAAAAGAATTATCGCTTTATGACTCTGTTAAAAAGAATTGGAGCAAAGACG
TAACTGGCGCAGCTGAACAGATGGCGTGGAACAGCGTGTTTCTTCTCCCGTCTCTGCAGATTACTAAGTT
CGTAAACGAAATAGAAGAGCTTCAGCAAAGGCTTGAAAATAAAGGCTGGAAGTTTGAAGTGACGGGACCA
TGGCCGCCCTATCATTTCTCGAGCTTTGCGTAAAAGCGGTTAAGCGTGACAGTCCAGGAGGAATTAATGG
ATGCAACCGGTCAGCCAAGCAAATGGACGAATCCACTTGGATCCTGATCAAGCTGAACAAGGCTTAGCGC
AGCTTGTGATGACAGTTATTGAGCTATTGAGGCAAATCGTTGAACGTCATGCCATGAGGCGGGTGGAGGG
TGGAACGTTGACGGACGAACAAATTGAAAACTTAGGAATTGCACTAATGAACTTAGAAGAAAAAATGGAC
GAGTTGAAAGAGGTGTTCGGTCTGGATGCAGAAGATTTAAATATTGATCTTGGACCGCTAGGCAGCCTGC
TTTAAGCGGTCAGTAGGAGGAACAGTATGGCAGTCGAACATAATATGCAGTCAAGTACGATTGTAGATGT
GCTCGAAAAGATTTTGGATAAAGGAGTCGTTATAGCGGGGGACATCACCGTAGGAATTGCAGATGTCGAG
CTATTAACGATAAAGATCCGCTTGATTGTGGCTTCGGTTGATAAGGCAAAAGAAATCGGCATGGACTGGT
GGGAAAATGATCCGTATCTCAGTTCAAAAGGAGCCAATAACAAAGCGCTCGAAGAAGAAAATAAAATGCT
GCATGAGCGGTTAAAAACGCTTGAAGAAAAAATAGAAACGAAACGTTAAAAACTGTACGCTACTTAAAAA
ATGGAGGGATTTACAATGGCAACTGAAACAAAATTAGATAACACACAGGCAGAAAACAAGGAAAATAAAA
ATGCGGAAAACGGTTCAAAAGAAAAGAACGGTTCAAAAGCAAGCAAAACAACAAGCAGCGGGCCAATCAA
ACGAGCGGTAGCAGGAGGCATCATCGGTGCAACGATTGGATATGTATCGACTCCTGAAAATCGAAAAAGT
CTCCTTGACCGCATTGATACAGACGAATTAAAAAGCAAAGCATCTGATTTAGGAACAAAGGTAAAAGAAA
AATCAAAAAGCAGCGTGGCCAGCCTGAAAACATCTGCGGGAAGCTTGTTTAAAAAAGATAAAGATAAATC
AAAAGATGATGAAGAAAACGTAAATTCTTCTAGTAGCGAAACAGAAGACGATAACGTTCAAGAGTACGAC
GAGTTAAAAGAAGAAAATCAAACTCTTCAAGATCGCTTATCACAGCTTGAAGAAAAAATGAACATGCTTG
TTGAGCTTAGCCTCAATAAAAATCAAGACGAAGAAGCGGAAGATACAGATTCCGACGAAGAAGAGAACGA
TGAGAACGATGAAAACGATGAAAACGAGCAGGACGATGAAAACGAAGAAGAAACATCTAAGCCACGTAAA
AAGGATAAAAAAGAAGCTGAGGAAGAAGAAAGTGAAAGTGACGAAGACAGCGAGGAAGAAGAGGAAGATT
CTCGCTCAAACAAAAAAAATAAAAAAGTAAAAACAGAAGAAGAAGACGAAGATGAAAGCGAAGAAGAAAA
AAAGGAAGCGAAACCAAAAAAGTCAACAGCTAAAAAATCAAAAAATACAAAAGCAAAGAAAAACACGGAC
GAAGAAGATGATGAAGCAACATCTCTTTCTAGTGAAGACGATACAACAGCCTAAGACGTAAAGGAGGAAA
GAAAGACATGAGTACAGGCCCTTCTTTTTCAACTAAAGACAATACGCTTGAATACTTTGTGAAAGCTTCT
AATAAACACGGCTTTTCACTTGATATTTCATTAAATGTAAACGGCGCTGTGATTTCCGGTACCATGATTT
CAGCAAAAGAATACTTTGATTACTTAAGCGAAACGTTTGAAGAAGGCAGTGAAGTGGCTCAGGCGCTAAG
CGAACAATTCTCTTTAGCAAGCGAAGCGAGCGAATCAAACGGAGAAGCAGAAGCCCATTTTATTCATTTG
AAAAATACAAAGATTTACTGTGGAGACAGTAAATCTACTCCTTCTAAAGGCAAAATCTTTTGGAGAGGGA
AAATAGCAGAAGTAGACGGGTTTTTCTTAGGAAAGATTTCTGATGCAAAATCAACGAGTAAAAAGAGTTC
ATAAAAAACGGCGGGGTGATTGCCCCGCCGTTTTTTAGTGATGTGATGAGATGTGCAGCTTCTTTTTTCG
ATACATGAGCGGAGTCATCTTCATTTCTTTTCGAAACTGATTAATAAAATAGCTTGTACTATTAAACCCT
ACTTGATAGGCGACTTCCGTCACATTTGCTTCTGCTTGCTGCAGTCCGGATTCGCGAACGCGTCTCGAGA
GATCCGGCTGCTAACAAAGCCCGAAAGGAAGCTGAGTTGGCTGCTGCCACCGCTGAGCAATAACTAGCAT
AACCCCTTGGGGCCTCTAAACGGGTCTTGAGGGGTTTTTTGCTGAAAGGAGGAACTATATCCGACTAGTA
GCCCGCCTAATGAGCGGGCTTTTTTTTAATTCCCCTATTTGTTTATTTTTCTAAATACATTCAAATATGT
ATCCGCTCATGAGACAATAACCCTGATAAATGCTTCAATAATATTGAAAAAGGAAGAGTATGAGTATTCA
ACATTTCCGTGTCGCCCTTATTCCCTTTTTTGCGGCATTTTGCCTTCCTGTTTTTGCTCACCCAGAAACG
CTCGTGAAAGTAAAAGACGCAGAGGACCAATTGGGGGCACGAGTGGGATACATAGAACTGGACTTGAATA
GCGGTAAAATCCTTGAGAGTTTTCGCCCTGAAGAGCGTTTTCCAATGATGAGCACTTTCAAAGTTCTGCT
ATGTGGAGCAGTATTATCCCGTGTAGATGCGGGGCAAGAGCAACTCGGACGACGAATACACTATTCGCAG
AATGACTTGGTTGAATACTCCCCAGTGACAGAAAAGCACCTTACGGACGGAATGACGGTAAGAGAATTAT
GTAGTGCCGCCATAACGATGAGTGATAACACTGCGGCGAACTTACTTCTGACAACCATCGGTGGACCGAA
GGAATTAACCGCTTTTTTGCACAATATGGGAGACCATGTAACTCGCCTTGACCGTTGGGAACCAGAACTG
AATGAAGCCATACCAAACGACGAGCGAGACACCACAATGCCTGCGGCAATGGCAACAACATTACGCAAAC
TATTAACTGGCGAACTACTTACTCTGGCTTCACGGCAACAATTAATAGACTGGCTTGAAGCGGATAAAGT
TGCAGGACCACTACTGCGTTCGGCACTTCCTGCTGGCTGGTTTATTGCTGATAAATCTGGGGCAGGAGAG
CGTGGTTCACGGGGTATCATTGCCGCACTTGGACCAGATGGTAAGCCTTCCCGTATCGTAGTTATCTACA
CGACGGGTAGTCAGGCAACTATGGACGAACGAAATAGACAGATTGCTGAAATAGGGGCTTCACTGATTAA
GCATTGGTAAACCGATACAATTAAAGGCTCCTTTTGGAGCCTTTTTTTTTGGACGGACCGGTAGAAAAGA
TCAAAGGATCTTCTTGAGATCCTTTTTTTCTGCGCGTAATCTGCTGCTTGCAAACAAAAAAACCACCGCT
ACCAGCGGTGGTTTGTTTGCCGGATCAAGAGCTACCAACTCTTTTTCCGAAGGTAACTGGCTTCAGCAGA
GCGCAGATACCAAATACTGTCCTTCTAGTGTAGCCGTAGTTAGGCCACCACTTCAAGAACTCTGTAGCAC
CGCCTACATACCTCGCTCTGCTAATCCTGTTACCAGTGGCTGCTGCCAGTGGCGATAAGTCGTGTCTTAC
CGGGTTGGACTCAAGACGATAGTTACCGGATAAGGCGCAGCGGTCGGGCTGAACGGGGGGTTCGTGCACA
CAGCCCAGCTTGGAGCGAACGACCTACACCGAACTGAGATACCTACAGCGTGAGCTATGAGAAAGCGCCA
CGCTTCCCGAAGGGAGAAAGGCGGACAGGTATCCGGTAAGCGGCAGGGTCGGAACAGGAGAGCGCACGAG
GGAGCTTCCAGGGGGAAACGCCTGGTATCTTTATAGTCCTGTCGGGTTTCGCCACCTCTGACTTGAGCGT
CGATTTTTGTGATGCTCGTCAGGGGGGCGGAGCCTATGGAAA
